Addgene plasmid #38851: PRDX4
Purpose: Bacterial expression for structure determination; may not be full ORF
Depositing lab: Nicola Burgess-Brown. Depositing organization: University of Oxford.
Backbone
  Vector backbone: pNIC28-Bsa4
  Backbone manufacturer: SGC
  Vector type: Bacterial Expression
Growth in bacteria
  Bacterial resistance: Kanamycin, 50 μg/mL
  Growth temperature: 37°C
  Growth strain: Mach1
  Copy number: Low Copy
Gene/Insert
  Gene/Insert name: PRDX4 (alt names: peroxiredoxin 4 (thioredoxin peroxidase); PDB:2PN8)
  Species: H. sapiens (human)
  Insert size (bp): 661
  Entrez Gene: Prdx4
  Tag / fusion protein: His Tev (N terminal on insert)
  Cloning method: Ligation Independent Cloning
  Sequencing primers: 5′ T7; 3′ T7-term
Terms and licenses: Academic/Nonprofit Terms; Industry Terms: Not Available to Industry
How to cite: PRDX4 was a gift from Nicola Burgess-Brown (Addgene plasmid # 38851 ; http://n2t.net/addgene:38851 ; RRID:Addgene_38851)
