[The description below was written by a language model from this plasmid's Addgene catalogue record.]
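Description:
PRDX4 is a bacterial expression plasmid built on the pNIC28-Bsa4 backbone from the SGC, a vector designed for ligation-independent cloning of protein-coding fragments for recombinant production in E. coli. It is maintained as a low-copy plasmid under kanamycin selection. The record does not include a feature table, so the origin of replication and the exact regulatory elements are not itemised. The listed sequencing primers (T7 forward and T7 terminator reverse) indicate that the insert lies between a T7 promoter and a T7 terminator. Expression would therefore depend on a host strain that supplies T7 RNA polymerase, whereas the Mach1 strain named in the record is a cloning and propagation host.

The insert is a 661 bp fragment of human PRDX4, encoding peroxiredoxin 4, a thioredoxin-dependent peroxidase that reduces peroxides. It was introduced by ligation-independent cloning. The record cautions that the insert may not represent the full open reading frame, which is typical of constructs whose domain boundaries were chosen to favour soluble, crystallisable protein. The coding sequence is fused at its N-terminus to a His tag followed by a TEV protease recognition site. This allows the protein to be captured by immobilised metal affinity chromatography and the tag then to be cleaved off, leaving near-native protein.

The stated purpose is bacterial expression for structure determination, and the alternative names link the construct to a deposited PDB entry for this protein. It suits production of purified human PRDX4 for crystallography, and the same material could serve biochemical or biophysical work.
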