>Addgene plasmid #38851 | PRDX4 | depositor partial sequence | sequence record 48909 | PRDX4 sequence 661 bps
ATGCACCATCATCATCATCATTCTTCTGGTGTAGATCTGGGTACCGAGAACCTGTACTTCCAATCCATGC
CAGCGCCCTACTGGGAAGGAACAGCTGTGATCGATGGAGAATTTAAGGAGCTGAAGTTAACTGATTATCG
TGGGAAATACTTGGTTTTCTTCTTCTACCCACTTGATTTCACATTTGTGTGTCCAACTGAAATTATCGCT
TTTGGCGACAGACTTGAAGAATTCAGATCTATAAATACTGAAGTGGTAGCATGCTCTGTTGATTCACAGT
TTACCCATTTGGCCTGGATTAATACCCCTCGAAGACAAGGAGGACTTGGGCCAATAAGGATTCCACTTCT
TTCAGATTTGACCCATCAGATCTCAAAGGACTATGGTGTATACCTAGAGGACTCAGGCCACACTCTTAGA
GGTCTCTTCATTATTGATGACAAAGGAATCCTAAGACAAATTACTCTGAATGATCTTCCTGTGGGTAGAT
CAGTGGATGAGACACTACGTTTGGTTCAAGCATTCCAGTACACTGACAAACACGGAGAAGTCTGCCCTGC
TGGCTGGAAACCTGGTAGTGAAACAATAATCCCAGATCCAGCTGGAAAGCTGAAGTATTTCGATAAACTG
AATTGACAGTAAAGGTGGATACGGATCCGAA
