>Addgene plasmid #38851 | PRDX4 | addgene partial sequence | sequence record 50371 | T7_term
TTCCTTCGGGCTTGTTAGCAGCCGGATCTCAGTGGTGGTGGTGGTGGTGCTCGAGTGCGGCCGCAAGCTT
GTCGACGGAGCTCGAATTCGGATCCGTATCCACCTTTACTGTCAATTCAGTTTATCGAAATACTTCAGCT
TTCCAGCTGGATCTGGGATTATTGTTTCACTACCAGGTTTCCAGCCAGCAGGGCAGACTTCTCCGTGTTT
GTCAGTGTACTGGAATGCTTGAACCAAACGTAGTGTCTCATCCACTGATCTACCCACAGGAAGATCATTC
AGAGTAATTTGTCTTAGGATTCCTTTGTCATCAATAATGAAGAGACCTCTAAGAGTGTGGCCTGAGTCCT
CTAGGTATACACCATAGTCCTTTGAGATCTGATGGGTCAAATCTGAAAGAAGTGGAATCCTTATTGGCCC
AAGTCCTCCTTGTCTTCGAGGGGTATTAATCCAGGCCAAATGGGTAAACTGTGAATCAACAGAGCATGCT
ACCACTTCAGTATTTATAGATCTGAATTCTTCAAGTCTGTCGCCAAAAGCGATAATTTCAGTTGGACACA
CAAATGTGAAATCAAGTGGGTAGAAGAAGAAAACCAAGTATTTCCCACGATAATCAGTTAACTTCAGCTC
CTTAAATTCTCCATCGATCACAGCTGTTCCTTCCCAGTAGGGCGCTGGCATGGATTGGAAGTACAGGTTC
TCGGTACCCAGATCTACACCAGAAGAATGATGATGATGATGGTGCATATGTATATCTCCTTCTTAAAGTT
AAACAAAATTATTTCTAGAGGGGAATTGTTATCCGCTCACAATTCCCCTATAGTGAGTCGTATTAATTTC
GCGGGATCG
